>Addgene plasmid #194151 | pYDE009 | addgene full sequence | sequence record 382447 | Addgene NGS Result
TCGCGCGTTTCGGTGACGACGGTGAAAACCTCTGACACATGCAGCTCCCGGAGACGGTCACAGCTTGTCT
GTAAGCGGATGCCGGGAGCAGACAAGCCCGTCAGGGCGCGTCAGCGGGTGTTGGCGGGTGTCGGGGCTGG
CTTAACTATGCGGCATCAGAGCAGATTGTACTGAGAGTGCACCATATGCGGTGTGAAATACCGCACAGAT
GCGTAAGGAGAAAATACCGCATCAGGCGCCATTCGCCATTCAGGCTGCGCAACTGTTGGGAAGGGCGATC
GGTGCGGGCCTCTTCGCTATTACGCCAGCTAGAGGACCAGCCGCGTAACCTGGCAAAATCGGTTACGGTT
GAGTAATAAATGGATGCCCTGCGTAAGCAGGTGTGGGCGGACAATAAAGTCTTAAACTGAACAAAATAGA
TCTAAACTATGACAATAAAGTCTTAAACTAGACAGAATAGTTGTAAACTGAAATCAGTCCAGTTATGCTG
TGAAAAAGCATACTGGACTTTTGTTATGGCTAAAGCAAACTCTTCATTTTCTGAAGTGCAAATTGCCCGT
CGTATTAAAGAGGGGCGTGGGGTTCGAGGTCGACGGTATCGATAAGCTAGCTTAATTAGCTGAGCTTGGA
CTCCTGTTGATAGATCCAGTAATGACCTCAGAACTCCATCTGGATTTGTTCAGAACGCTCGGTTGCCGCC
GGGCGTTTTTTATTGGTGAGAATCCAAGCTAGACTGCGATGAGTGGCAGGGCGGGGCGTAATTTTTTTAA
GGCAGTTATTGGTGCCCTTAAACGCCTGGGGTAATGACTCTCTAGCTTGAGGCATCAAATAAAACGAAAG
GCTCAGTCGAAAGACTGGGCCTTTCGTTTTATCTGTTGTTTGTCGGTGAACGCTCTCCTGAGTAGGACAA
ATCCGCCGCTAGGAGCTTGCGGCCCGGACGATCGAATTGGGGATCTTGAAGTACCTATTCCGAAGTTCCT
ATTCTCTAGAAAGTATAGGAACTTCAGAGCGCTTTTGAAGCTGATGTGCTTAAAAACTTACTCAATGGAA
TTCTAGATCGAATTGGCCGCGGCGTTGTGACAATTTACCGAACAACTCCGCGGCCGGGAAGCCGATCTCG
GCTTGAACGAATTGTTAGGTGGCGGTACTTGGGTCGATATCAAAGTGCATCACTTCTTCCCGTATGCCCA
ACTTTGTATAGAGAGCCACTGCGGGATCGTCACCGTAATCTGCTTGCACGTAGATCACATAAGCACCAAG
CGCGTTGGCCTCATGCTTGAGGAGATTGATGAGCGCGGTGGCAATGCCCTGCCTCCGGTGCTCGCCGGAG
ACTGCGAGATCATAGATATAGATCTCACTACGCGGCTGCTCAAACTTGGGCAGAACGTAAGCCGCGAGAG
CGCCAACAACCGCTTCTTGGTCGAAGGCAGCAAGCGCGATGAATGTCTTACTACGGAGCAAGTTCCCGAG
GTAATCGGAGTCCGGCTGATGTTGGGAGTAGGTGGCTACGTCTCCGAACTCACGACCGAAAAGATCAAGA
GCAGCCCGCATGGATTTGACTTGGTCAGGGCCGAGCCTACATGTGCGAATGATGCCCATACTTGAGCCAC
CTAACTTTGTTTTAGGGCGACTGCCCTGCTGCGTAACATCGTTGCTGCTGCGTAACATCGTTGCTGCTCC
ATAACATCAAACATCGACCCACGGCGTAACGCGCTTGCTGCTTGGATGCCCGAGGCATAGACTGTACAAA
AAAACAGTCATAACAAGCCATGAAAACCGCCACTGCGCCGTTACCACCGCTGCGTTCGGTCAAGGTTCTG
GACCAGTTGCGTGAGCGCATACGCTACTTGCATTACAGTTTACGAACCGAACAGGCTTATGTCAATTCGA
TCCATTGCTGTTGACAAAGGGAATCAGGGGATCTTGAAGTTCCTATTCCGAAGTTCCTATTCTCTAGAAA
GTATAGGAACTTCAGAGCGCTTTTGAAGCTAATTCGATCATGCATGAGCTCACTAGTCTTAAGACCCACT
TTCACATTTAAGTTGTTTTTCTAATCCGCATATGATCAATTCAAGGCCGAATAAGAAGGCTGGCTCTGCA
CCTTGGTGATCAAATAATTCGATAGCTTGTCGTAATAATGGCGGCATACTATCAGTAGTAGGTGTTTCCC
TTTCTTCTTTAGCGACTTGATGCTCTTGATCTTCCAATACGCAACCTAAAGTAAAATGCCCCACAGCGCT
GAGTGCATATAATGCATTCTCTAGTGAAAAACCTTGTTGGCATAAAAAGGCTAATTGATTTTCGAGAGTT
TCATACTGTTTTTCTGTAGGCCGTGTACCTAAATGTACTTTTGCTCCATCGCGATGACTTAGTAAAGCAC
ATCTAAAACTTTTAGCGTTATTACGTAAAAAATCTTGCCAGCTTTCCCCTTCTAAAGGGCAAAAGTGAGT
ATGGTGCCTATCTAACATCTCAATGGCTAAGGCGTCGAGCAAAGCCCGCTTATTTTTTACATGCCAATAC
AATGTAGGCTGCTCTACACCTAGCTTCTGGGCGAGTTTACGGGTTGTTAAACCTTCGATTCCGACCTCAT
TAAGCAGCTCTAATGCGCTGTTAATCACTTTACTTTTATCTAATCTAGACATCATTAATTCCTAATTTTT
GTTGACACTCTATCGTTGATAGAGTTATTTTACCACTCCCTATCAGTGATAGAGAAAAGAATTCAAAAGA
TCTAAAGAGGAGAAAGGATCTATGGATAAGAAATACTCAATAGGCTTAGCTATCGGCACAAATAGCGTCG
GATGGGCGGTGATCACTGATGAATATAAGGTTCCGTCTAAAAAGTTCAAGGTTCTGGGAAATACAGACCG
CCACAGTATCAAAAAAAATCTTATAGGGGCTCTTTTATTTGACAGTGGAGAGACAGCGGAAGCGACTCGT
CTCAAACGGACAGCTCGTAGAAGGTATACACGTCGGAAGAATCGTATTTGTTATCTACAGGAGATTTTTT
CAAATGAGATGGCGAAAGTAGATGATAGTTTCTTTCATCGACTTGAAGAGTCTTTTTTGGTGGAAGAAGA
CAAGAAGCATGAACGTCATCCTATTTTTGGAAATATAGTAGATGAAGTTGCTTATCATGAGAAATATCCA
ACTATCTATCATCTGCGAAAAAAATTGGTAGATTCTACTGATAAAGCGGATTTGCGCTTAATCTATTTGG
CCTTAGCGCATATGATTAAGTTTCGTGGTCATTTTTTGATTGAGGGAGATTTAAATCCTGATAATAGTGA
TGTGGACAAACTATTTATCCAGTTGGTACAAACCTACAATCAATTATTTGAAGAAAACCCTATTAACGCA
AGTGGAGTAGATGCTAAAGCGATTCTTTCTGCACGATTGAGTAAATCAAGACGATTAGAAAATCTCATTG
CTCAGCTCCCCGGTGAGAAGAAAAATGGCTTATTTGGGAATCTCATTGCTTTGTCATTGGGTTTGACCCC
TAATTTTAAATCAAATTTTGATTTGGCAGAAGATGCTAAATTACAGCTTTCAAAAGATACTTACGATGAT
GATTTAGATAATTTATTGGCGCAAATTGGAGATCAATATGCTGATTTGTTTTTGGCAGCTAAGAATTTAT
CAGATGCTATTTTACTTTCAGATATCCTAAGAGTAAATACTGAAATAACTAAGGCTCCCCTATCAGCTTC
AATGATTAAACGCTACGATGAACATCATCAAGACTTGACTCTTTTAAAAGCTTTAGTTCGACAACAACTT
CCAGAAAAGTATAAAGAAATCTTTTTTGATCAATCAAAAAACGGATATGCAGGTTATATTGATGGGGGAG
CTAGCCAAGAAGAATTTTATAAATTTATCAAACCAATTTTAGAAAAAATGGATGGTACTGAGGAATTATT
GGTGAAACTAAATCGTGAAGATTTGCTGCGCAAGCAACGGACCTTTGACAACGGCTCTATTCCCCATCAA
ATTCACTTGGGTGAGCTGCATGCTATTTTGAGAAGACAAGAAGACTTTTATCCATTTTTAAAAGACAATC
GTGAGAAGATTGAAAAAATCTTGACTTTTCGAATTCCTTATTATGTTGGTCCATTGGCGCGTGGCAATAG
TCGTTTTGCATGGATGACTCGGAAGTCTGAAGAAACAATTACCCCATGGAATTTTGAAGAAGTTGTCGAT
AAAGGTGCTTCAGCTCAATCATTTATTGAACGCATGACAAACTTTGATAAAAATCTTCCAAATGAAAAAG
TACTACCAAAACATAGTTTGCTTTATGAGTATTTTACGGTTTATAACGAATTGACAAAGGTCAAATATGT
TACTGAAGGAATGCGAAAACCAGCATTTCTTTCAGGTGAACAGAAGAAAGCCATTGTTGATTTACTCTTC
AAAACAAATCGAAAAGTAACCGTTAAGCAATTAAAAGAAGATTATTTCAAAAAAATAGAATGTTTTGATA
GTGTTGAAATTTCAGGAGTTGAAGATAGATTTAATGCTTCATTAGGTACCTACCATGATTTGCTAAAAAT
TATTAAAGATAAAGATTTTTTGGATAATGAAGAAAATGAAGATATCTTAGAGGATATTGTTTTAACATTG
ACCTTATTTGAAGATAGGGAGATGATTGAGGAAAGACTTAAAACATATGCTCACCTCTTTGATGATAAGG
TGATGAAACAGCTTAAACGTCGCCGTTATACTGGTTGGGGACGTTTGTCTCGAAAATTGATTAATGGTAT
TAGGGATAAGCAATCTGGCAAAACAATATTAGATTTTTTGAAATCAGATGGTTTTGCCAATCGCAATTTT
ATGCAGCTGATCCATGATGATAGTTTGACATTTAAAGAAGACATTCAAAAAGCACAAGTGTCTGGACAAG
GCGATAGTTTACATGAACATATTGCAAATTTAGCTGGTAGCCCTGCTATTAAAAAAGGTATTTTACAGAC
TGTAAAAGTTGTTGATGAATTGGTCAAAGTAATGGGGCGGCATAAGCCAGAAAATATCGTTATTGAAATG
GCACGTGAAAATCAGACAACTCAAAAGGGCCAGAAAAATTCGCGAGAGCGTATGAAACGAATCGAAGAAG
GTATCAAAGAATTAGGAAGTCAGATTCTTAAAGAGCATCCTGTTGAAAATACTCAATTGCAAAATGAAAA
GCTCTATCTCTATTATCTCCAAAATGGAAGAGACATGTATGTGGACCAAGAATTAGATATTAATCGTTTA
AGTGATTATGATGTCGATGCCATTGTTCCACAAAGTTTCCTTAAAGACGATTCAATAGACAATAAGGTCT
TAACGCGTTCTGATAAAAATCGTGGTAAATCGGATAACGTTCCAAGTGAAGAAGTAGTCAAAAAGATGAA
AAACTATTGGAGACAACTTCTAAACGCCAAGTTAATCACTCAACGTAAGTTTGATAATTTAACGAAAGCT
GAACGTGGAGGTTTGAGTGAACTTGATAAAGCTGGTTTTATCAAACGCCAATTGGTTGAAACTCGCCAAA
TCACTAAGCATGTGGCACAAATTTTGGATAGTCGCATGAATACTAAATACGATGAAAATGATAAACTTAT
TCGAGAGGTTAAAGTGATTACCTTAAAATCTAAATTAGTTTCTGACTTCCGAAAAGATTTCCAATTCTAT
AAAGTACGTGAGATTAACAATTACCATCATGCCCATGATGCGTATCTAAATGCCGTCGTTGGAACTGCTT
TGATTAAGAAATATCCAAAACTTGAATCGGAGTTTGTCTATGGTGATTATAAAGTTTATGATGTTCGTAA
AATGATTGCTAAGTCTGAGCAAGAAATAGGCAAAGCAACCGCAAAATATTTCTTTTACTCTAATATCATG
AACTTCTTCAAAACAGAAATTACACTTGCAAATGGAGAGATTCGCAAACGCCCTCTAATCGAAACTAATG
GGGAAACTGGAGAAATTGTCTGGGATAAAGGGCGAGATTTTGCCACAGTGCGCAAAGTATTGTCCATGCC
CCAAGTCAATATTGTCAAGAAAACAGAAGTACAGACAGGCGGATTCTCCAAGGAGTCAATTTTACCAAAA
AGAAATTCGGACAAGCTTATTGCTCGTAAAAAAGACTGGGATCCAAAAAAATATGGTGGTTTTGATAGTC
CAACGGTAGCTTATTCAGTCCTAGTGGTTGCTAAGGTGGAAAAAGGGAAATCGAAGAAGTTAAAATCCGT
TAAAGAGTTACTAGGGATCACAATTATGGAAAGAAGTTCCTTTGAAAAAAATCCGATTGACTTTTTAGAA
GCTAAAGGATATAAGGAAGTTAAAAAAGACTTAATCATTAAACTACCTAAATATAGTCTTTTTGAGTTAG
AAAACGGTCGTAAACGGATGCTGGCTAGTGCCGGAGAATTACAAAAAGGAAATGAGCTGGCTCTGCCAAG
CAAATATGTGAATTTTTTATATTTAGCTAGTCATTATGAAAAGTTGAAGGGTAGTCCAGAAGATAACGAA
CAAAAACAATTGTTTGTGGAGCAGCATAAGCATTATTTAGATGAGATTATTGAGCAAATCAGTGAATTTT
CTAAGCGTGTTATTTTAGCAGATGCCAATTTAGATAAAGTTCTTAGTGCATATAACAAACATAGAGACAA
ACCAATACGTGAACAAGCAGAAAATATTATTCATTTATTTACGTTGACGAATCTTGGAGCTCCCGCTGCT
TTTAAATATTTTGATACAACAATTGATCGTAAACGATATACGTCTACAAAAGAAGTTTTAGATGCCACTC
TTATCCATCAATCCATCACTGGTCTTTATGAAACACGCATTGATTTGAGTCAGCTAGGAGGTGACTAACT
CGAGTAAGGATCTCCAGGCATCAAATAAAACGAAAGGCTCAGTCGAAAGACTGGGCCTTTCGTTTTATCT
GTTGTTTGTCGGTGAACGCTCTCTACTAGAGTCACACTGGCTCACCTTCGGGTGGGCCTTTCTGCGTTTA
TACCTAGGGATATATTCCGCTTCCTCGCTCACTGACTCGCTACGCTCGGTCGTTCGACTGCGGCGAGCGG
AAATGGCTTACGAACGGGGCGGAGATTTCCTGGAAGATGCCAGGAAGATACTTAACAGGGAAGTCTGCAG
GAATTCCTCGAGAAGCTTGGGCCCGGTACCTCGCGAAGGCCTTGCAGGCCAACCAGATAAGTGAAATCTA
GTTCCAAACTATTTTGTCATTTTTAATTTTCGTATTAGCTTACGACGCTACACCCAGTTCCCATCTATTT
TGTCACTCTTCCCTAAATAATCCTTAAAAACTCCATTTCCACCCCTCCCAGTTCCCAACTATTTTGTCCG
CCCACAGCGGGGCATTTTTCTTCCTGTTATGTTTGGGCGCTGCATTAATGAATCGGCCAACGCGCGGGGA
GAGGCGGTTTGCGTATTGGGCGCTCTTCCGCTTCCTCGCTCACTGACCCGCTGCGCTCGGTCGTTCGGCT
GCGGCGAGCGGTATCAGAGCTTATCGGCCAGCCTCGCAGAGCAGGATTCCCGTTGAGCACCGCCAGGTGC
GAATAAGGGACAGTGAAGAAGGAACACCCGCTCGCGGGTGGGCCTACTTCACCTATCCTGCCCGGCTGAC
GCCGTTGGATACACCAAGGAAAGTCTACACGAACCCTTTGGCAAAATCCTGTATATCGTGCGAAAAAGGA
TGGATATACCGAAAAAATCGCTATAATGACCCCGAAGCAGGGTTATGCAGCGGAAAGTATACCTTAAGGA
ATCCCCTGATAACGCAGGAAAGAACATGTGAGCAAAAGGCCAGCAAAAGGCCAGGAACCGTAAAAAGGCC
GCGTTGCTGGCGTTTTTCCATAGGCTCCGCCCCCCTGACGAGCATCACAAAAATCGACGCTCGAGTCAGA
GGTGGCGAAACCCGACAGGACTATAAAGATACCAGGCGTTTCCCCCTGGAAGCTCCCTCGTGCGCTCTCC
TGTTCCGACCCTGCCGCTTACCGGATACCTGTCCGCCTTTCTCCCTTCGGGAAGCGTGGCGCTTTCTCAT
AGCTCACGCTGTAGGTATCTCAGTTCGGTGTAGGTCGTTCGCTCCAAGCTGGGCTGTGTGCACGAACCCC
CCGTTCAGCCCGACCGCTGCGCCTTATCCGGTAACTATCGTCTTGAGTCCAACCCGGTAAGACACGACTT
ATCGCCACTGGCAGCAGCCACTGGTAACAGGATTAGCAGAGCGAGGTATGTAGGCGGTGCTACAGAGTTC
TTGAAGTGGTGGCCTAACTACGGCTACACTAGAAGAACAGTATTTGGTATCTGCGCTCTGCTGAAGCCAG
TTACCTTCGGAAAAAGAGTTGGTAGCTCTTGATCCGGCAAACAAACCACCGCTGGTAGCGGTGGTTTTTT
TGTTTGCAAGCAGCAGATTACGCGCAGAAAAAAAGGATCTCAAGAAGATCCTTTGATCTTTTCTACGGGG
TCTGACGCTCAGTGGAACGAAAACTCACGTTAAGGGATTTTGGTCATGAGATTATCAAAAAGGATCTTCA
CCTAGATCCTTTTAAATTAAAAATGAAGTTTTAAATCAATCTAAAGTATATATGAGTAAACTTGGTCTGA
CAGTTACCAATGCTTAATCAGTGAGGCACCTATCTCAGCGATCTGTCTATTTCGTTCATCCATAGTTGCC
TGACTCCCCGTCGTGTAGATAACTACGATACGGGAGGGCTTACCATCTGGCCCCAGTGCTGCAATGATAC
CGCGAGACCCACGCTCACCGGCTCCAGATTTATCAGCAATAAACCAGCCAGCCGGAAGGGCCGAGCGCAG
AAGTGGTCCTGCAACTTTATCCGCCTCCATCCAGTCTATTAATTGTTGCCGGGAAGCTAGAGTAAGTAGT
TCGCCAGTTAATAGTTTGCGCAACGTTGTTGCCATTGCTACAGGCATCGTGGTGTCACGCTCGTCGTTTG
GTATGGCTTCATTCAGCTCCGGTTCCCAACGATCAAGGCGAGTTACATGATCCCCCATGTTGTGCAAAAA
AGCGGTTAGCTCCTTCGGTCCTCCGATCGTTGTCAGAAGTAAGTTGGCCGCAGTGTTATCACTCATGGTT
ATGGCAGCACTGCATAATTCTCTTACTGTCATGCCATCCGTAAGATGCTTTTCTGTGACTGGTGAGTACT
CAACCAAGTCATTCTGAGAATAGTGTATGCGGCGACCGAGTTGCTCTTGCCCGGCGTCAATACGGGATAA
TACCGCGCCACATAGCAGAACTTTAAAAGTGCTCATCATTGGAAAACGTTCTTCGGGGCGAAAACTCTCA
AGGATCTTACCGCTGTTGAGATCCAGTTCGATGTAACCCACTCGTGCACCCAACTGATCTTCAGCATCTT
TTACTTTCACCAGCGTTTCTGGGTGAGCAAAAACAGGAAGGCAAAATGCCGCAAAAAAGGGAATAAGGGC
GACACGGAAATGTTGAATACTCATACTCTTCCTTTTTCAATATTATTGAAGCATTTATCAGGGTTATTGT
CTCATGAGCGGATACATATTTGAATGTATTTAGAAAAATAAACAAATAGGGGTTCCGCGCACATTTCCCC
GAAAAGTGCCACCTGACGTCTAAGAAACCATTATTATCATGACATTAACCTATAAAAATAGGCGTATCAC
GAGGCCCTTTCGTC
Features (pLannotate 1.2.2; 24 found; start..end, strand, type, name):
    137..236     +  misc_feature   bom (fragment): basis of mobility region from pBR322
    242..310     -  CDS            lacZα (fragment): LacZα fragment of β-galactosidase; lacZ fragment
    382..580     -  mobile_element Tn7R (fragment): mini-Tn7 element (right end of the Tn7 transposon) Tn7
    584..608     -  misc_feature   MCS (fragment): pBluescript multiple cloning site
    629..723     +  terminator     lambda t0 terminator: transcription terminator from phage lambda
    733..762     +  CDS            CmR (fragment): chloramphenicol acetyltransferase confers resistance to chloramphenicol
    826..912     +  terminator     rrnB T1 terminator: Escherichia coli rrnB; transcription terminator T1 from the E. coli rrnB gene
    972..1005    +  protein_bind   FRT (minimal): supports FLP-mediated excision but not integration (Turan and Bode, 2011) FLP recombinase from the Saccharomyces cerevisiae 2μ plasmid
   1135..1668    -  CDS            GmR: gentamycin acetyltransferase; aacC1; confers resistance to gentamycin
   1857..1885    -  promoter       Pc promoter: intI1 (promoter lies within the coding sequence); class 1 integron promoter
   1926..1973    +  protein_bind   FRT: FLP-mediated recombination occurs in the 8-bp core sequence TCTAGAAA (Turan and Bode, 2011). FLP recombinase from the Saccharomyces cerevisiae 2μ plasmid
   2019..2642    -  CDS            TetR: tetracycline repressor TetR; tetR from transposon Tn10; TetR binds to the tetracycline operator tetO to inhibit transcription. This inhibition can be relieved by adding tetracycline or doxycycline.
   2661..2716    +  promoter       tetR/tetA promoters: tetR; overlapping promoters for bacterial tetR and tetA
   2752..6856    +  CDS            dCas9 (fragment): catalytically dead mutant of the Cas9 endonuclease from the Streptococcus pyogenes Type II CRISPR/Cas system RNA-guided DNA-binding protein that lacks endonuclease activity due to the D10A mutation in the RuvC catalytic domain and the H840A mutation in the HNH catalytic domain
   6882..6953    +  terminator     rrnB T1 terminator: transcription terminator T1 from the E. coli rrnB gene
   6969..6996    +  terminator     T7Te terminator: phage T7 early transcription terminator
   7015..7070    -  rep_origin     RSF ori (fragment): Plasmids containing the RSF 1030 origin of replication can be propagated in E. coli cells that contain additional plasmids with compatible origins.
   7191..7356    -  mobile_element Tn7L: mini-Tn7 element (left end of the Tn7 transposon) Tn7
   7389..7443    -  CDS            lacI (fragment): lac repressor; lacI; The lac repressor binds to the lac operator to inhibit transcription in E. coli. This inhibition can be relieved by adding lactose or isopropyl-β-D-thiogalactopyranoside (IPTG).
   7515..7623    -  oriT           oriT: incP origin of transfer
   7855..8443    -  rep_origin     ori: high-copy-number ColE1/pMB1/pBR322/pUC origin of replication
   8614..9474    -  CDS            AmpR: β-lactamase; bla; confers resistance to ampicillin, carbenicillin, and related antibiotics
   9475..9579    -  promoter       AmpR promoter: bla
   9674..35      +  CDS            rop (fragment) (across the origin): Rop protein, which maintains plasmids at low copy number; rop
