[The description below was written by a language model from this plasmid's Addgene catalogue record and pLannotate feature annotations shown in this document.]
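Description:
pYDE009 is a mini-Tn7 delivery plasmid built on pUC18T-mini-Tn7T-Gm, designed to place an inducible dcas9 gene into the chromosome of Acinetobacter baumannii for CRISPR interference. The roughly 9.7 kb plasmid replicates at high copy in E. coli from a pUC/ColE1-type origin and is selected through the backbone β-lactamase gene (ampicillin or carbenicillin resistance). An incP oriT in the backbone allows conjugative transfer, and the depositor notes that delivery by mating needs a separate transposase plasmid and a conjugation helper plasmid, since neither function is carried here.

The transposable segment lies between the Tn7R and Tn7L ends. It contains a gentamicin acetyltransferase gene (aacC1) driven by the class 1 integron Pc promoter and flanked by FRT sites, an arrangement that in principle permits FLP-mediated removal of the marker after integration. Next to it is the roughly 5.1 kb insert amplified from a bacterial pdCas9 plasmid and cloned between SpeI and PstI. This insert has tetR transcribed divergently from the overlapping tetR/tetA promoter region, which in the other direction drives catalytically dead Streptococcus pyogenes Cas9 (D10A, H840A), followed by the rrnB T1 and T7Te terminators. TetR represses dcas9 until a tetracycline-class inducer is added, giving controllable expression. Additional lambda t0 and rrnB T1 terminators near Tn7R insulate the element from neighbouring transcription. Short annotated fragments of lacZα, CmR, lacI, rop and an RSF origin appear to be non-functional cloning remnants.

No guide RNA cassette is recorded in this construct, so the sgRNA must be supplied separately. The plasmid serves to build strains carrying dcas9 for knockdown studies such as essential gene analysis.
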