Addgene plasmid #194151: pYDE009
Purpose: Delivery of dcas9 into A. baumannii via Tn7 for CRISPRi. Tn7 element has tetR-tetP-dcas9, GmR; plasmid backbone is CarbR.
Depositing lab: Edward Geisinger. Depositing organization: Northeastern University. Publication: Essential Gene Analysis in Acinetobacter baumannii by High-Density Transposon Mutagenesis and CRISPR Interference. Bai J, Dai Y, Farinha A, Tang AY, Syal S, Vargas-Cuebas G, van Opijnen T, Isberg RR, Geisinger E. J Bacteriol. 2021 May 20;203(12):e0056520. doi: 10.1128/JB.00565-20. Epub 2021 Mar 29. PubMed 33782056.
Backbone
  Vector backbone: pUC18T-mini-Tn7T-Gm
  Backbone size w/o insert (bp): 4569
  Total vector size (bp): 9673
  Modifications to backbone: The tetR-tetP-dcas9-rrnB T1-T7 Te fragment from pdCas9 bacteria was amplified and cloned using SpeI and PstI sites in pUC18T-mini-Tn7T-Gm.
  Vector type: Bacterial Expression
  Selectable markers: Gentamicin
Growth in bacteria
  Bacterial resistance: Ampicillin, 100 μg/mL
  Growth temperature: 37°C
  Growth strain: DH5alpha
  Growth instructions: Can propagate using carbenicillin (or ampicillin) 100. Note, also has gentamicin resistance provided by the Tn7 insert. Gentamicin need not be used for propagation; rather, GmR should be verified by screening.
  Copy number: High Copy
Gene/Insert
  Gene/Insert name: tetR-tetP-dcas9-rrnB T1-T7Te
  Insert size (bp): 5126
  Promoter: tetp
  Cloning method: Restriction Enzyme; 5′ cloning site SpeI (not destroyed); 3′ cloning site PstI (not destroyed)
  Sequencing primers: 5′ na; 3′ na
Terms and licenses: Academic/Nonprofit Terms; Industry Terms: Not Available to Industry
Depositor comments: Note that delivery by mating requires transposase (eg pTNS3) and helper (eg RK600) plasmids.
How to cite: pYDE009 was a gift from Edward Geisinger (Addgene plasmid # 194151 ; http://n2t.net/addgene:194151 ; RRID:Addgene_194151)
